Addgene plasmid #207340: pCMV5D HA-Δ71 PPM1H
Purpose: Mammalian expression of HA-Δ71 PPM1H
Depositing lab: Suzanne Pfeffer. Depositing organization: Stanford University. Publication: Localization of PPM1H phosphatase tunes Parkinson's disease-linked LRRK2 kinase-mediated Rab GTPase phosphorylation and ciliogenesis. Yeshaw WM, Adhikari A, Chiang CY, Dhekne HS, Wawro PS, Pfeffer SR. Proc Natl Acad Sci U S A. 2023 Oct 31;120(44):e2315171120. doi: 10.1073/pnas.2315171120. Epub 2023 Oct 27. PubMed 37889931.
Backbone
  Vector backbone: pCMV5D
  Vector type: Mammalian Expression
Growth in bacteria
  Bacterial resistance: Ampicillin, 100 μg/mL
  Growth temperature: 37°C
  Growth strain: DH5alpha
  Copy number: High Copy
Gene/Insert
  Gene/Insert name: PPM1H
  Species: H. sapiens (human)
  Mutation: Δ71
  Entrez Gene: PPM1H (a.k.a. ARHCL1, NERPP-2C, URCC2)
  Tag / fusion protein: HA (N terminal on insert)
  Cloning method: Unknown
  Sequencing primers: 5′ n/a
Terms and licenses: Academic/Nonprofit Terms; Industry Terms: Not Available to Industry
How to cite: pCMV5D HA-Δ71 PPM1H was a gift from Suzanne Pfeffer (Addgene plasmid # 207340 ; http://n2t.net/addgene:207340 ; RRID:Addgene_207340)
