[The description below was written by a language model from this plasmid's Addgene catalogue record and pLannotate feature annotations shown in this document.]
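Description:
pCMV5D HA-Δ71 PPM1H is a 6,352 nt mammalian expression plasmid for an HA-tagged truncation mutant of human PPM1H, a protein phosphatase studied here in connection with LRRK2 kinase-mediated Rab GTPase phosphorylation and ciliogenesis in Parkinson's disease research. It is maintained in E. coli through a high-copy ColE1/pUC-type origin and selected with ampicillin via the β-lactamase gene and its own promoter. Leftover bacterial elements (a bom fragment, lac promoter/operator, CAP site and a lacI fragment) are also annotated but have no evident role in the payload.

Expression is driven by the human cytomegalovirus immediate early enhancer and promoter and terminated by the bovine growth hormone polyadenylation signal. The coding region between them is annotated as a PPM1H fragment; the automated match is to the mouse orthologue, whereas the catalogue lists the insert as human. The fragment call fits the recorded Δ71 mutation, although the record does not spell out which residues are removed. The catalogue places the HA tag at the N terminus of the insert, but the feature table instead detects a short HA-type fragment just downstream of the coding region, so tag position should be checked against the sequence.

Downstream lies an FRT site directly preceding a hygromycin phosphotransferase gene with an SV40 polyadenylation signal, along with fragments of an SV40 promoter, f1 origin and ble gene. This arrangement resembles backbones designed for FLP-mediated integration with hygromycin selection, which is not what the stated pCMV5D name alone would suggest. The recorded purpose is simply mammalian expression of the truncated phosphatase, presumably to compare its behaviour with that of the full-length protein.
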