Features (pLannotate 1.2.2; 19 found; start..end, strand, type, name):
     28..80      -  misc_feature   bom (fragment): basis of mobility region from pBR322
    235..614     +  enhancer       CMV enhancer: human cytomegalovirus immediate early enhancer
    616..815     +  promoter       CMV promoter: human cytomegalovirus (CMV) immediate early promoter
    797..2224    +  CDS            Ppm1h (fragment): PPM1H_MOUSE - Also known as Kiaa1157. Experimental evidence at protein level: Swiss-Prot protein existence level 1. Dephosphorylates CDKN1B at 'Thr-187', thus removing a signal for proteasomal degradation. From Mus musculus (Mouse).
   2237..2262    +  CDS            3xHA (fragment): three tandem HA epitope tags
   2310..2534    +  polyA_signal   bGH poly(A) signal: bovine growth hormone polyadenylation signal
   2538..2559    +  promoter       SV40 promoter (fragment): SV40 enhancer and early promoter
   2580..2813    +  rep_origin     f1 ori (fragment) (sequence partly withheld): f1 bacteriophage origin of replication; arrow indicates direction of (+) strand synthesis
   2818..2865    +  protein_bind   FRT: FLP-mediated recombination occurs in the 8-bp core sequence TCTAGAAA (Turan and Bode, 2011). FLP recombinase from the Saccharomyces cerevisiae 2μ plasmid
   2873..3895    +  CDS            HygR: hygromycin B phosphotransferase confers resistance to hygromycin
   3905..4030    +  CDS            ble (fragment): BLE_KLEPN - Experimental evidence at protein level: Swiss-Prot protein existence level 1. Binding protein with a strong affinity to the bleomycin family of antibiotics. Binds to CL990; an antimitotic-antibiotic compound. From Klebsiella pneumoniae.
   4025..4146    +  polyA_signal   SV40 poly(A) signal: SV40 polyadenylation signal
   4219..4235    -  protein_bind   lac operator: The lac repressor binds to the lac operator to inhibit transcription in E. coli. This inhibition can be relieved by adding lactose or isopropyl-β-D-thiogalactopyranoside (IPTG). lac repressor encoded by lacI
   4243..4273    -  promoter       lac promoter: promoter for the E. coli lac operon
   4288..4309    -  protein_bind   CAP binding site: CAP binding activates transcription in the presence of cAMP. E. coli catabolite activator protein
   4322..4414    -  CDS            lacI (fragment): lac repressor; lacI; The lac repressor binds to the lac operator to inhibit transcription in E. coli. This inhibition can be relieved by adding lactose or isopropyl-β-D-thiogalactopyranoside (IPTG).
   4597..5185    -  rep_origin     ori: high-copy-number ColE1/pMB1/pBR322/pUC origin of replication
   5356..6216    -  CDS            AmpR: β-lactamase; bla; confers resistance to ampicillin, carbenicillin, and related antibiotics
   6217..6321    -  promoter       AmpR promoter: bla
>Addgene plasmid #207340 | pCMV5D HA-Δ71 PPM1H | addgene full sequence | sequence record 412899 | Addgene NGS Result
GACGGATCGGGAGATCTCCCGATCCCCTATGGTGCACTCTCAGTACAATCTGCTCTGATGCCGCATAGTT
AAGCCAGTATCTGCTCCCTGCTTGTGTGTTGGAGGTCGCTGAGTAGTGCGCGAGCAAAATTTAAGCTACA
ACAAGGCAAGGCTTGACCGACAATTGCATGAAGAATCTGCTTAGGGTTAGGCGTTTTGCGCTGCTTCGCG
ATGTACGGGCCAGATATACGCGTTGACATTGATTATTGACTAGTTATTAATAGTAATCAATTACGGGGTC
ATTAGTTCATAGCCCATATATGGAGTTCCGCGTTACATAACTTACGGTAAATGGCCCGCCTGGCTGACCG
CCCAACGACCCCCGCCCATTGACGTCAATAATGACGTATGTTCCCATAGTAACGCCAATAGGGACTTTCC
ATTGACGTCAATGGGTGGAGTATTTACGGTAAACTGCCCACTTGGCAGTACATCAAGTGTATCATATGCC
AAGTCCGCCCCCTATTGACGTCAATGACGGTAAATGGCCCGCCTGGCATTATGCCCAGTACATGACCTTA
CGGGACTTTCCTACTTGGCAGTACATCTACGTATTAGTCATCGCTATTACCATGGTGATGCGGTTTTGGC
AGTACACCAATGGGCGTGGATAGCGGTTTGACTCACGGGGATTTCCAAGTCTCCACCCCATTGACGTCAA
TGGGAGTTTGTTTTGGCACCAAAATCAACGGGACTTTCCAAAATGTCGTAATAACCCCGCCCCGTTGACG
CAAATGGGCGGTAGGCGTGTACGGTGGGAGGTCTATATAAGCAGAGCTCGTTTAGTGAACCGTCAGAATT
GGCCACCGGATCTGCCGCCATGTACCCATACGATGTGCCAGATTACGCCGGATCCCGGCGGCTGCCCTGG
GCCACTGGCTACGCAGAGGTTATCAATGCCGGGAAGAGCACACACAATGAAGACCAAGCCAGCTGTGAGG
TGCTCACTGTGAAGAAGAAGGCAGGGGCCGTGACCTCAACCCCAAACAGGAACTCATCCAAGAGACGGTC
CTCCCTTCCCAATGGGGAAGGGCTGCAGCTGAAGGAGAACTCGGAATCCGAGGGTGTTTCCTGCCACTAT
TGGTCGCTGTTTGACGGGCACGCGGGGTCCGGGGCCGCGGTGGTGGCGTCACGCCTGCTGCAGCACCACA
TCACGGAGCAGCTGCAGGACATCGTGGACATCCTGAAGAACTCCGCCGTCCTGCCCCCTACCTGCCTGGG
GGAGGAGCCTGAGAACACGCCCGCCAACAGCCGGACTCTGACCCGGGCAGCCTCCCTGCGCGGAGGGGTG
GGGGCCCCGGGCTCCCCCAGCACGCCCCCCACACGCTTCTTTACCGAGAAGAAGATTCCCCATGAGTGCC
TGGTCATCGGAGCGCTTGAAAGTGCATTCAAGGAAATGGACCTACAGATAGAACGAGAGAGGAGTTCATA
TAATATATCTGGTGGCTGCACGGCCCTCATTGTGATTTGCCTTTTGGGGAAGCTGTATGTTGCAAATGCT
GGGGATAGCAGGGCCATAATCATCAGAAATGGAGAAATTATCCCCATGTCTTCAGAATTTACCCCCGAGA
CGGAGCGCCAGCGACTTCAGTACCTGGCATTCATGCAGCCTCACTTGCTGGGAAATGAGTTCACACATTT
GGAGTTTCCAAGGAGAGTACAGAGAAAGGAGCTTGGAAAGAAGATGCTCTACAGGGACTTTAATATGACA
GGCTGGGCATACAAAACCATTGAGGATGAGGACTTGAAGTTCCCCCTTATATATGGAGAAGGCAAGAAGG
CCCGGGTAATGGCAACTATTGGAGTGACCAGGGGACTTGGGGACCATGACCTGAAGGTGCATGACTCCAA
CATCTACATTAAACCATTCCTGTCTTCAGCTCCAGAGGTAAGAATCTACGATCTTTCAAAATATGATCAT
GGATCAGATGATGTGCTGATCTTGGCCACTGATGGACTCTGGGACGTTTTATCAAATGAAGAAGTAGCAG
AAGCAATCACTCAGTTTCTTCCTAACTGTGATCCAGATGATCCTCACAGGTACACACTGGCAGCTCAGGA
CCTGGTGATGCGTGCCCGGGGTGTGCTGAAGGACAGAGGATGGCGGATATCTAATGACCGACTGGGCTCA
GGAGACGACATTTCTGTATATGTCATTCCTTTAATACATGGAAACAAGCTGTCATGAGCGGCCGCTTACC
CATACGATGTGCCAGATTACGCCTAAGTCGAGTCTAGAGGGCCCGTTTAAACCCGCTGATCAGCCTCGAC
TGTGCCTTCTAGTTGCCAGCCATCTGTTGTTTGCCCCTCCCCCGTGCCTTCCTTGACCCTGGAAGGTGCC
ACTCCCACTGTCCTTTCCTAATAAAATGAGGAAATTGCATCGCATTGTCTGAGTAGGTGTCATTCTATTC
TGGGGGGTGGGGTGGGGCAGGACAGCAAGGGGGAGGATTGGGAAGACAATAGCAGGCATGCTGGGGATGC
GGTGGGCTCTATGGCTTCTGAGGCGGAAAGAACCAGCTGGGGCTCTAGGGGGTATCCCC
[124 nt withheld, positions 2580-2703]
C
[91 nt withheld, positions 2705-2795]
AGGGTGATGGTTCACGTACCTAGAAGTTCCTATTCCGAAGTTCCTATTCTCTAGAAAGTATAGGAACTTC
CTTGGCCAAAAAGCCTGAACTCACCGCGACGTCTGTCGAGAAGTTTCTGATCGAAAAGTTCGACAGCGTC
TCCGACCTGATGCAGCTCTCGGAGGGCGAAGAATCTCGTGCTTTCAGCTTCGATGTAGGAGGGCGTGGAT
ATGTCCTGCGGGTAAATAGCTGCGCCGATGGTTTCTACAAAGATCGTTATGTTTATCGGCACTTTGCATC
GGCCGCGCTCCCGATTCCGGAAGTGCTTGACATTGGGGAGTTCAGCGAGAGCCTGACCTATTGCATCTCC
CGCCGTGCACAGGGTGTCACGTTGCAAGACCTGCCTGAAACCGAACTGCCCGCTGTTCTGCAGCCGGTCG
CGGAGGCCATGGATGCGATCGCTGCGGCCGATCTTAGCCAGACGAGCGGGTTCGGCCCATTCGGACCGCA
AGGAATCGGTCAATACACTACATGGCGTGATTTCATATGCGCGATTGCTGATCCCCATGTGTATCACTGG
CAAACTGTGATGGACGACACCGTCAGTGCGTCCGTCGCGCAGGCTCTCGATGAGCTGATGCTTTGGGCCG
AGGACTGCCCCGAAGTCCGGCACCTCGTGCACGCGGATTTCGGCTCCAACAATGTCCTGACGGACAATGG
CCGCATAACAGCGGTCATTGACTGGAGCGAGGCGATGTTCGGGGATTCCCAATACGAGGTCGCCAACATC
TTCTTCTGGAGGCCGTGGTTGGCTTGTATGGAGCAGCAGACGCGCTACTTCGAGCGGAGGCATCCGGAGC
TTGCAGGATCGCCGCGGCTCCGGGCGTATATGCTCCGCATTGGTCTTGACCAACTCTATCAGAGCTTGGT
TGACGGCAATTTCGATGATGCAGCTTGGGCGCAGGGTCGATGCGACGCAATCGTCCGATCCGGAGCCGGG
ACTGTCGGGCGTACACAAATCGCCCGCAGAAGCGCGGCCGTCTGGACCGATGGCTGTGTAGAAGTACTCG
CCGATAGTGGAAACCGACGCCCCAGCACTCGTCCGAGGGCAAAGGAATAGCACGTACTACGAGATTTCGA
TTCCACCGCCGCCTTCTATGAAAGGTTGGGCTTCGGAATCGTTTTCCGGGACGCCGGCTGGATGATCCTC
CAGCGCGGGGATCTCATGCTGGAGTTCTTCGCCCACCCCAACTTGTTTATTGCAGCTTATAATGGTTACA
AATAAAGCAATAGCATCACAAATTTCACAAATAAAGCATTTTTTTCACTGCATTCTAGTTGTGGTTTGTC
CAAACTCATCAATGTATCTTATCATGTCTGTATACCGTCGACCTCTAGCTAGAGCTTGGCGTAATCATGG
TCATAGCTGTTTCCTGTGTGAAATTGTTATCCGCTCACAATTCCACACAACATACGAGCCGGAAGCATAA
AGTGTAAAGCCTGGGGTGCCTAATGAGTGAGCTAACTCACATTAATTGCGTTGCGCTCACTGCCCGCTTT
CCAGTCGGGAAACCTGTCGTGCCAGCTGCATTAATGAATCGGCCAACGCGCGGGGAGAGGCGGTTTGCGT
ATTGGGCGCTCTTCCGCTTCCTCGCTCACTGACTCGCTGCGCTCGGTCGTTCGGCTGCGGCGAGCGGTAT
CAGCTCACTCAAAGGCGGTAATACGGTTATCCACAGAATCAGGGGATAACGCAGGAAAGAACATGTGAGC
AAAAGGCCAGCAAAAGGCCAGGAACCGTAAAAAGGCCGCGTTGCTGGCGTTTTTCCATAGGCTCCGCCCC
CCTGACGAGCATCACAAAAATCGACGCTCAAGTCAGAGGTGGCGAAACCCGACAGGACTATAAAGATACC
AGGCGTTTCCCCCTGGAAGCTCCCTCGTGCGCTCTCCTGTTCCGACCCTGCCGCTTACCGGATACCTGTC
CGCCTTTCTCCCTTCGGGAAGCGTGGCGCTTTCTCATAGCTCACGCTGTAGGTATCTCAGTTCGGTGTAG
GTCGTTCGCTCCAAGCTGGGCTGTGTGCACGAACCCCCCGTTCAGCCCGACCGCTGCGCCTTATCCGGTA
ACTATCGTCTTGAGTCCAACCCGGTAAGACACGACTTATCGCCACTGGCAGCAGCCACTGGTAACAGGAT
TAGCAGAGCGAGGTATGTAGGCGGTGCTACAGAGTTCTTGAAGTGGTGGCCTAACTACGGCTACACTAGA
AGAACAGTATTTGGTATCTGCGCTCTGCTGAAGCCAGTTACCTTCGGAAAAAGAGTTGGTAGCTCTTGAT
CCGGCAAACAAACCACCGCTGGTAGCGGTGGTTTTTTTGTTTGCAAGCAGCAGATTACGCGCAGAAAAAA
AGGATCTCAAGAAGATCCTTTGATCTTTTCTACGGGGTCTGACGCTCAGTGGAACGAAAACTCACGTTAA
GGGATTTTGGTCATGAGATTATCAAAAAGGATCTTCACCTAGATCCTTTTAAATTAAAAATGAAGTTTTA
AATCAATCTAAAGTATATATGAGTAAACTTGGTCTGACAGTTACCAATGCTTAATCAGTGAGGCACCTAT
CTCAGCGATCTGTCTATTTCGTTCATCCATAGTTGCCTGACTCCCCGTCGTGTAGATAACTACGATACGG
GAGGGCTTACCATCTGGCCCCAGTGCTGCAATGATACCGCGAGACCCACGCTCACCGGCTCCAGATTTAT
CAGCAATAAACCAGCCAGCCGGAAGGGCCGAGCGCAGAAGTGGTCCTGCAACTTTATCCGCCTCCATCCA
GTCTATTAATTGTTGCCGGGAAGCTAGAGTAAGTAGTTCGCCAGTTAATAGTTTGCGCAACGTTGTTGCC
ATTGCTACAGGCATCGTGGTGTCACGCTCGTCGTTTGGTATGGCTTCATTCAGCTCCGGTTCCCAACGAT
CAAGGCGAGTTACATGATCCCCCATGTTGTGCAAAAAAGCGGTTAGCTCCTTCGGTCCTCCGATCGTTGT
CAGAAGTAAGTTGGCCGCAGTGTTATCACTCATGGTTATGGCAGCACTGCATAATTCTCTTACTGTCATG
CCATCCGTAAGATGCTTTTCTGTGACTGGTGAGTACTCAACCAAGTCATTCTGAGAATAGTGTATGCGGC
GACCGAGTTGCTCTTGCCCGGCGTCAATACGGGATAATACCGCGCCACATAGCAGAACTTTAAAAGTGCT
CATCATTGGAAAACGTTCTTCGGGGCGAAAACTCTCAAGGATCTTACCGCTGTTGAGATCCAGTTCGATG
TAACCCACTCGTGCACCCAACTGATCTTCAGCATCTTTTACTTTCACCAGCGTTTCTGGGTGAGCAAAAA
CAGGAAGGCAAAATGCCGCAAAAAAGGGAATAAGGGCGACACGGAAATGTTGAATACTCATACTCTTCCT
TTTTCAATATTATTGAAGCATTTATCAGGGTTATTGTCTCATGAGCGGATACATATTTGAATGTATTTAG
AAAAATAAACAAATAGGGGTTCCGCGCACATTTCCCCGAAAAGTGCCACCTGACGTC
